Addgene plasmid #1457: pPD81_34
Purpose: (Empty Backbone)
Depositing lab: Andrew Fire. Depositing organization: Carnegie Institution for Science.
Backbone
  Vector backbone: Unknown
  Backbone size (bp): 6561
  Vector type: Worm Expression
Growth in bacteria
  Bacterial resistance: Ampicillin, 100 μg/mL
  Growth temperature: 37°C
  Growth strain: DH5alpha
  Copy number: Unknown
Gene/Insert
  Gene/Insert name: None
  Tag / fusion protein: rf8134, IVSA, SV40NLS, lacZN, lacZC
  Cloning method: Restriction Enzyme
Terms and licenses: Academic/Nonprofit Terms; Industry Terms: Not Available to Industry
Depositor comments: See Fire Lab Vector Kit Documentation 1995. Fire Lab Miniprep Number pPD81.34, Ligation number NONE.
How to cite: pPD81_34 was a gift from Andrew Fire (Addgene plasmid # 1457 ; http://n2t.net/addgene:1457 ; RRID:Addgene_1457)
