[The description below was written by a language model from this plasmid's Addgene catalogue record and pLannotate feature annotations shown in this document.]
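Description:
pPD81_34 is an empty-backbone worm expression vector from the 1995 Fire Lab Vector Kit, designed for building lacZ reporter fusions in Caenorhabditis elegans. The catalogue lists the backbone as unknown and about 6.6 kb, which agrees closely with the 6,554 nt depositor sequence that was annotated. It is propagated in E. coli through a high-copy ColE1/pUC-type origin and selected with ampicillin via the bla gene and its own promoter. Short fragments of rop, the pBR322 bom region, lacI, and a CAP site/lac promoter/lac operator block are remnants of the pUC/pBR322-derived plasmid skeleton rather than functional payload.

The reporter module is a full-length E. coli lacZ coding sequence encoding β-galactosidase, placed just downstream of a partial pUC18/19 multiple cloning site. The catalogue's list of modules names an SV40 nuclear localization signal, a synthetic intron (IVSA), N- and C-terminal lacZ segments, and an element labelled rf8134. The automated annotation does not call out the NLS or intron. The short trpS-like match immediately upstream of lacZ lies where such leader sequences would be expected, although the record does not confirm this. A nuclear localization signal concentrates β-galactosidase staining in nuclei, which helps identify individual expressing cells, and introns generally improve transgene expression in worms. A short match to C. elegans aex-5 downstream of lacZ lies in an otherwise unannotated region, and its role is not stated.

No worm promoter is recorded or annotated. The vector therefore appears to be promoterless, with candidate regulatory or genomic fragments to be inserted by restriction cloning upstream of lacZ to assay expression patterns in transgenic animals.
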