Features (pLannotate 1.2.2; 13 found; start..end, strand, type, name):
     18..56      -  misc_feature   MCS (fragment): pUC18/19 multiple cloning site
    179..262     +  CDS            trpS (fragment): SYW_ECOLI - Experimental evidence at protein level: Swiss-Prot protein existence level 1. Catalyzes the attachment of tryptophan to tRNA(Trp). Amino acylates tRNA(Trp) with both L- and D-tryptophan, although D-tryptophan is a poor substrate (PubMed:10918062). From Escherichia coli (strain K12).
    269..3316    +  CDS            lacZ: β-galactosidase; lacZ
   3819..3971    +  CDS            aex-5 (fragment): AEX5_CAEEL - Also known as kpc-3 From Caenorhabditis elegans.
   4099..4134    +  CDS            rop (fragment): Rop protein, which maintains plasmids at low copy number; rop
   4236..4335    +  misc_feature   bom (fragment): basis of mobility region from pBR322
   4433..4537    +  promoter       AmpR promoter: bla
   4538..5398    +  CDS            AmpR: β-lactamase; bla; confers resistance to ampicillin, carbenicillin, and related antibiotics
   5569..6157    +  rep_origin     ori: high-copy-number ColE1/pMB1/pBR322/pUC origin of replication
   6340..6432    +  CDS            lacI (fragment): lac repressor; lacI; The lac repressor binds to the lac operator to inhibit transcription in E. coli. This inhibition can be relieved by adding lactose or isopropyl-β-D-thiogalactopyranoside (IPTG).
   6445..6466    +  protein_bind   CAP binding site: CAP binding activates transcription in the presence of cAMP. E. coli catabolite activator protein
   6481..6511    +  promoter       lac promoter: promoter for the E. coli lac operon
   6519..6535    +  protein_bind   lac operator: The lac repressor binds to the lac operator to inhibit transcription in E. coli. This inhibition can be relieved by adding lactose or isopropyl-β-D-thiogalactopyranoside (IPTG). lac repressor encoded by lacI
>Addgene plasmid #1457 | pPD81_34 | depositor full sequence | sequence record 68 | Author sequence
ATGACCATGATTACGCCAAGCTTGCATGCCTGCAGGTCGACTAGAGGATCCCCGGGATTGGCCAAAGGAC
CCAAAGGTATGTTTCGAATGATACTAACATAACATAGAACATTTTCAGGAGGACCCTTGGAGGGTACCGA
GCTCAGAAAAAATGACTGCTCCAAAGAAGAAGCGTAAGGTACCGGTGGGTGAAGACCAGAAACAGCACCT
CGAACTGAGCCGCGATATTGCCCAGCGTTTCAACGCGCTGTATGGCGAGATCGATCCCGTCGTTTTACAA
CGTCGTGACTGGGAAAACCCTGGCGTTACCCAACTTAATCGCCTTGCAGCACATCCCCCTTTCGCCAGCT
GGCGTAATAGCGAAGAGGCCCGCACCGATCGCCCTTCCCAACAGTTGCGCAGCCTGAATGGCGAATGGCG
CTTTGCCTGGTTTCCGGCACCAGAAGCGGTGCCGGAAAGCTGGCTGGAGTGCGATCTTCCTGAGGCCGAT
ACTGTCGTCGTCCCCTCAAACTGGCAGATGCACGGTTACGATGCGCCCATCTACACCAACGTGACCTATC
CCATTACGGTCAATCCGCCGTTTGTTCCCACGGAGAATCCGACGGGTTGTTACTCGCTCACATTTAATGT
TGATGAAAGCTGGCTACAGGAAGGCCAGACGCGAATTATTTTTGATGGCGTTAACTCGGCGTTTCATCTG
TGGTGCAACGGGCGCTGGGTCGGTTACGGCCAGGACAGTCGTTTGCCGTCTGAATTTGACCTGAGCGCAT
TTTTACGCGCCGGAGAAAACCGCCTCGCGGTGATGGTGCTGCGCTGGAGTGACGGCAGTTATCTGGAAGA
TCAGGATATGTGGCGGATGAGCGGCATTTTCCGTGACGTCTCGTTGCTGCATAAACCGACTACACAAATC
AGCGATTTCCATGTTGCCACTCGCTTTAATGATGATTTCAGCCGCGCTGTACTGGAGGCTGAAGTTCAGA
TGTGCGGCGAGTTGCGTGACTACCTACGGGTAACAGTTTCTTTATGGCAGGGTGAAACGCAGGTCGCCAG
CGGCACCGCGCCTTTCGGCGGTGAAATTATCGATGAGCGTGGTGGTTATGCCGATCGCGTCACACTACGT
CTGAACGTCGAAAACCCGAAACTGTGGAGCGCCGAAATCCCGAATCTCTATCGTGCGGTGGTTGAACTGC
ACACCGCCGACGGCACGCTGATTGAAGCAGAAGCCTGCGATGTCGGTTTCCGCGAGGTGCGGATTGAAAA
TGGTCTGCTGCTGCTGAACGGCAAGCCGTTGCTGATTCGAGGCGTTAACCGTCACGAGCATCATCCTCTG
CATGGTCAGGTCATGGATGAGCAGACGATGGTGCAGGATATCCTGCTGATGAAGCAGAACAACTTTAACG
CCGTGCGCTGTTCGCATTATCCGAACCATCCGCTGTGGTACACGCTGTGCGACCGCTACGGCCTGTATGT
GGTGGATGAAGCCAATATTGAAACCCACGGCATGGTGCCAATGAATCGTCTGACCGATGATCCGCGCTGG
CTACCGGCGATGAGCGAACGCGTAACGCGAATGGTGCAGCGCGATCGTAATCACCCGAGTGTGATCATCT
GGTCGCTGGGGAATGAATCAGGCCACGGCGCTAATCACGACGCGCTGTATCGCTGGATCAAATCTGTCGA
TCCTTCCCGCCCGGTGCAGTATGAAGGCGGCGGAGCCGACACCACGGCCACCGATATTATTTGCCCGATG
TACGCGCGCGTGGATGAAGACCAGCCCTTCCCGGCTGTGCCGAAATGGTCCATCAAAAAATGGCTTTCGC
TACCTGGAGAGACGCGCCCGCTGATCCTTTGCGAATACGCCCACGCGATGGGTAACAGTCTTGGCGGTTT
CGCTAAATACTGGCAGGCGTTTCGTCAGTATCCCCGTTTACAGGGCGGCTTCGTCTGGGACTGGGTGGAT
CAGTCGCTGATTAAATATGATGAAAACGGCAACCCGTGGTCGGCTTACGGCGGTGATTTTGGCGATACGC
CGAACGATCGCCAGTTCTGTATGAACGGTCTGGTCTTTGCCGACCGCACGCCGCATCCAGCGCTGACGGA
AGCAAAACACCAGCAGCAGTTTTTCCAGTTCCGTTTATCCGGGCAAACCATCGAAGTGACCAGCGAATAC
CTGTTCCGTCATAGCGATAACGAGCTCCTGCACTGGATGGTGGCGCTGGATGGTAAGCCGCTGGCAAGCG
GTGAAGTGCCTCTGGATGTCGCTCCACAAGGTAAACAGTTGATTGAACTGCCTGAACTACCGCAGCCGGA
GAGCGCCGGGCAACTCTGGCTCACAGTACGCGTAGTGCAACCGAACGCGACCGCATGGTCAGAAGCCGGG
CACATCAGCGCCTGGCAGCAGTGGCGTCTGGCGGAAAACCTCAGTGTGACGCTCCCCGCCGCGTCCCACG
CCATCCCGCATCTGACCACCAGCGAAATGGATTTTTGCATCGAGCTGGGTAATAAGCGTTGGCAATTTAA
CCGCCAGTCAGGCTTTCTTTCACAGATGTGGATTGGCGATAAAAAACAACTGCTGACGCCGCTGCGCGAT
CAGTTCACCCGTGCACCGCTGGATAACGACATTGGCGTAAGTGAAGCGACCCGCATTGACCCTAACGCCT
GGGTCGAACGCTGGAAGGCGGCGGGCCATTACCAGGCCGAAGCAGCGTTGTTGCAGTGCACGGCAGATAC
ACTTGCTGATGCGGTGCTGATTACGACCGCTCACGCGTGGCAGCATCAGGGGAAAACCTTATTTATCAGC
CGGAAAACCTACCGGATTGATGGTAGTGGTCAAATGGCGATTACCGTTGATGTTGAAGTGGCGAGCGATA
CACCGCATCCGGCGCGGATTGGCCTGAACTGCCAGCTGGCGCAGGTAGCAGAGCGGGTAAACTGGCTCGG
ATTAGGGCCGCAAGAAAACTATCCCGACCGCCTTACTGCCGCCTGTTTTGACCGCTGGGATCTGCCATTG
TCAGACATGTATACCCCGTACGTCTTCCCGAGCGAAAACGGTCTGCGCTGCGGGACGCGCGAATTGAATT
ATGGCCCACACCAGTGGCGCGGCGACTTCCAGTTCAACATCAGCCGCTACAGTCAACAGCAACTGATGGA
AACCAGCCATCGCCATCTGCTGCACGCGGAAGAAGGCACATGGCTGAATATCGACGGTTTCCATATGGGG
ATTGGTGGCGACGACTCCTGGAGCCCGTCAGTATCGGCGGAATTCCAACTGAGCGCCGGTCGCTACCATT
ACCAACTTGTCTGGTGTCAAAAATAATAGGGGCCGCTGTCATCAGATCGCCATCTCGCGCCCGTGCCTCT
GACTTCTAAGTCCAATTACTCTTCAACATCCCTACATGCTCTTTCTCCCTGTGCTCCCACCCCCTATTTT
TGTTATTATCAAAAAACTTCTCTTAATTTCTTTGTTTTTTAGCTTCTTTTAAGTCACCTCTAACAATGAA
ATTGTGTAGATTCAAAAATAGAATTAATTCGTAATAAAAAGTCGAAAAAAATTGTGCTCCCTCCCCCCAT
TAATAATAATTCTATCCCAAAATCTACACAATGTTCTGTGTACACTTCTTATGTTTTTTACTTCTGATAA
ATTTTTTTGAAACATCATAGAAAAAACCGCACACAAAATACCTTATCATATGTTACGTTTCAGTTTATGA
CCGCAATTTTTATTTCTTCGCACGTCTGGGCCTCTCATGACGTCAAATCATGCTCATCGTGAAAAAGTTT
TGGAGTATTTTTGGAATTTTTCAATCAAGTGAAAGTTTATGAAATTAATTTTCCTGCTTTTGCTTTTTGG
GGTTTCCCCTATTGTTTGTCAAGATTTCGAGGACGGCGTTTTTCTTGCTAAAATCACAAGTATTGATGAG
CACGATGCAAGAAAGATCGGAAGAAGGTTTGGGTTTGAGGCTCAGTGGAAGGTGAGTAGAAGTTGATAAT
TTGAAAGTGGAGTAGTGTCTATGGGGTTTTTGCCTTAAATGACAGAATACATTCCCAATATACCAAACAT
AACTGTTTCCTACTAGTCGGCCGTACGGGCCCTTTCGTCTCGCGCGTTTCGGTGATGACGGTGAAAACCT
CTGACACATGCAGCTCCCGGAGACGGTCACAGCTTGTCTGTAAGCGGATGCCGGGAGCAGACAAGCCCGT
CAGGGCGCGTCAGCGGGTGTTGGCGGGTGTCGGGGCTGGCTTAACTATGCGGCATCAGAGCAGATTGTAC
TGAGAGTGCACCATATGCGGTGTGAAATACCGCACAGATGCGTAAGGAGAAAATACCGCATCAGGCGGCC
TTAAGGGCCTCGTGATACGCCTATTTTTATAGGTTAATGTCATGATAATAATGGTTTCTTAGACGTCAGG
TGGCACTTTTCGGGGAAATGTGCGCGGAACCCCTATTTGTTTATTTTTCTAAATACATTCAAATATGTAT
CCGCTCATGAGACAATAACCCTGATAAATGCTTCAATAATATTGAAAAAGGAAGAGTATGAGTATTCAAC
ATTTCCGTGTCGCCCTTATTCCCTTTTTTGCGGCATTTTGCCTTCCTGTTTTTGCTCACCCAGAAACGCT
GGTGAAAGTAAAAGATGCTGAAGATCAGTTGGGTGCACGAGTGGGTTACATCGAACTGGATCTCAACAGC
GGTAAGATCCTTGAGAGTTTTCGCCCCGAAGAACGTTTTCCAATGATGAGCACTTTTAAAGTTCTGCTAT
GTGGCGCGGTATTATCCCGTATTGACGCCGGGCAAGAGCAACTCGGTCGCCGCATACACTATTCTCAGAA
TGACTTGGTTGAGTACTCACCAGTCACAGAAAAGCATCTTACGGATGGCATGACAGTAAGAGAATTATGC
AGTGCTGCCATAACCATGAGTGATAACACTGCGGCCAACTTACTTCTGACAACGATCGGAGGACCGAAGG
AGCTAACCGCTTTTTTGCACAACATGGGGGATCATGTAACTCGCCTTGATCGTTGGGAACCGGAGCTGAA
TGAAGCCATACCAAACGACGAGCGTGACACCACGATGCCTGTAGCAATGGCAACAACGTTGCGCAAACTA
TTAACTGGCGAACTACTTACTCTAGCTTCCCGGCAACAATTAATAGACTGGATGGAGGCGGATAAAGTTG
CAGGACCACTTCTGCGCTCGGCCCTTCCGGCTGGCTGGTTTATTGCTGATAAATCTGGAGCCGGTGAGCG
TGGGTCTCGCGGTATCATTGCAGCACTGGGGCCAGATGGTAAGCCCTCCCGTATCGTAGTTATCTACACG
ACGGGGAGTCAGGCAACTATGGATGAACGAAATAGACAGATCGCTGAGATAGGTGCCTCACTGATTAAGC
ATTGGTAACTGTCAGACCAAGTTTACTCATATATACTTTAGATTGATTTAAAACTTCATTTTTAATTTAA
AAGGATCTAGGTGAAGATCCTTTTTGATAATCTCATGACCAAAATCCCTTAACGTGAGTTTTCGTTCCAC
TGAGCGTCAGACCCCGTAGAAAAGATCAAAGGATCTTCTTGAGATCCTTTTTTTCTGCGCGTAATCTGCT
GCTTGCAAACAAAAAAACCACCGCTACCAGCGGTGGTTTGTTTGCCGGATCAAGAGCTACCAACTCTTTT
TCCGAAGGTAACTGGCTTCAGCAGAGCGCAGATACCAAATACTGTCCTTCTAGTGTAGCCGTAGTTAGGC
CACCACTTCAAGAACTCTGTAGCACCGCCTACATACCTCGCTCTGCTAATCCTGTTACCAGTGGCTGCTG
CCAGTGGCGATAAGTCGTGTCTTACCGGGTTGGACTCAAGACGATAGTTACCGGATAAGGCGCAGCGGTC
GGGCTGAACGGGGGGTTCGTGCACACAGCCCAGCTTGGAGCGAACGACCTACACCGAACTGAGATACCTA
CAGCGTGAGCATTGAGAAAGCGCCACGCTTCCCGAAGGGAGAAAGGCGGACAGGTATCCGGTAAGCGGCA
GGGTCGGAACAGGAGAGCGCACGAGGGAGCTTCCAGGGGGAAACGCCTGGTATCTTTATAGTCCTGTCGG
GTTTCGCCACCTCTGACTTGAGCGTCGATTTTTGTGATGCTCGTCAGGGGGGCGGAGCCTATGGAAAAAC
GCCAGCAACGCGGCCTTTTTACGGTTCCTGGCCTTTTGCTGGCCTTTTGCTCACATGTTCTTTCCTGCGT
TATCCCCTGATTCTGTGGATAACCGTATTACCGCCTTTGAGTGAGCTGATACCGCTCGCCGCAGCCGAAC
GACCGAGCGCAGCGAGTCAGTGAGCGAGGAAGCGGAAGAGCGCCCAATACGCAAACCGCCTCTCCCCGCG
CGTTGGCCGATTCATTAATGCAGCTGGCACGACAGGTTTCCCGACTGGAAAGCGGGCAGTGAGCGCAACG
CAATTAATGTGAGTTAGCTCACTCATTAGGCACCCCAGGCTTTACACTTTATGCTTCCGGCTCGTATGTT
GTGTGGAATTGTGAGCGGATAACAATTTCACACAGGAAACAGCT
