>Addgene plasmid #1457 | pPD81_34 | addgene partial sequence | sequence record 16597 | 1457_m13reverse
GNGCCTGCGGTCGACTAGAGGATCCCCGGGATTGGCCAAAGGACCCAAAGGTATGTTTCGAATGATACTA
ACATAACATAGAACATTTTCAGGAGGACCCTTGGAGGGTACCGAGCTCAGAAAAAATGACTGCTCCAAAG
AAGAAGCGTAAGGTACCGGTGGGTGAAGACCAGAAACAGCACCTCGAACTGAGCCGCGATATTGCCCAGC
GTTTCAACGCGCTGTATGGCGAGATCGATCCCGTCGTTTTACAACGTCGTGACTGGGAAAACCCTGGCGT
TACCCAACTTAATCGCCTTGCAGCACATCCCCCTTTCGCCAGCTGGCGTAATAGCGAAGAGGCCCGCACC
GATCGCCCTTCCCAACAGTTGCGCAGCCTGAATGGCGAATGGCGCTTTGCCTGGTTTCCGGCACCAGAAG
CGGTGCCGGAAAGCTGGCTGGAGTGCGATCTTCCTGAGGCCGATACTGTCGTCGTCCCCTCAAACTGGCA
GATGCACGGTTACGATGCGCCCATCTACACCAACGTGACCTATCCCATTACGGTCAATCCGCCGTTTGTT
CCCACGGAGAATCCGACGGGTTGTTACTCGCTCACATTTAATGTTGATGAAAGCTGGCTACAGGAAGGCC
AGACGCGAATTATTTTTGATGGCGTTAACTCGGCGTTTCATCTGTGGTGCAACGGGCGCTGGGTCGGTTA
CGGCCAGGACAGTCGTTTGCCGTCTGAATTTGACCTGAGCGCATTTTTACGCGCCGGAGAAAACCGCCTC
GCGGTGATGGTGCTGCGCTGGAGTGACGGCAGTTATCTGGAAGATCAGGATATGTGGCGGATGAGCGGCA
TTTTCCGTGACGTCTCGTTGCTGCATAAACCGACTACACAAATCAGCGATTTCCATGTTGCCACTCGCTT
TAATGATGATTTCAGCCGCGCTGTACTGGAGGCTGAAGTTCAGATGTGCGGCGAGTTGCGTGACTACCTA
CGGGTAACAGTTTCTTTATGGCAGGGTGAAACGCAGGTCGCCAGCGGCACNGCGCCTTTCGGNGGNGAAN
TATCGATGANCGNGGNGGTTATGCNGATCGCGTCCCACTACGTCTGAAGGTCGAAAACCNNAANTGGGGA
GNGCCNAAATCCCNANTTCTTTTTNGGGGGGGTNAANTGCCCCCCCCCCANGNCNCCTTATNAAACAAAA
CCTGNNANNTCGTTTCCCNGAGGGNGAATNAAANTGNCTGNTTTGTTNAAGGNAACCNTTTTTATNNAGN
TTACCNTCNAAAAANTCCTTGGTGGNCGGTTGGNNAAAAAAANGGGNAGATTCTTGAAAAAAAAANTNAG
CGGGGNTTTNTNANACCNCTGGAACNTGNCCCCCCGGTNGGGNAAAATAANCCNGGGGNAATTCTCANN
